Addgene plasmid #232489: pBEL2421
Purpose: Genetic complementation plasmid of LetA(C233A) with LetB
Depositing lab: Gira Bhabha & Damian Ekiert. Depositing organization: Johns Hopkins University and School of Medicine. Publication: LetA defines a structurally distinct transporter family. Santarossa CC, Li Y, Yousef S, Hasdemir HS, Rodriguez CC, Haase MAB, Baek M, Coudray N, Pavek JG, Focke KN, Silverberg AL, Bautista C, Yeh JT, Marty MT, Baker D, Tajkhorshid E, Ekiert DC, Bhabha G. Nature. 2026 Jan 21. doi: 10.1038/s41586-025-09990-0. PubMed 41565823.
Backbone
  Vector backbone: pET17b
  Vector type: Bacterial Expression
Growth in bacteria
  Bacterial resistance: Ampicillin, 100 μg/mL
  Growth temperature: 37°C
  Growth strain: DH5alpha
  Copy number: Low Copy
Gene/Insert
  Gene/Insert name: YebST (alt name: LetAB)
  Species: E. coli
  Mutation: LetA C233A
  Entrez Gene: letA (a.k.a. b1833, ECK1832, yebS); letB (a.k.a. b1834, ECK1833, yebT)
  Promoter: T7
  Cloning method: Gibson Cloning
Terms and licenses: Academic/Nonprofit Terms; Industry Terms: Not Available to Industry
Depositor comments: Please visit https://doi.org/10.1101/2025.03.21.644421 for bioRxiv preprint.
How to cite: pBEL2421 was a gift from Gira Bhabha & Damian Ekiert (Addgene plasmid # 232489 ; http://n2t.net/addgene:232489 ; RRID:Addgene_232489)
