[The description below was written by a language model from this plasmid's Addgene catalogue record and pLannotate feature annotations shown in this document.]
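Description:
pBEL2421 is a bacterial expression plasmid of about 7.1 kb built on the pET17b backbone and designed for genetic complementation in E. coli with the LetAB (YebST) operon carrying a point mutation in LetA. It replicates from a ColE1/pMB1-type origin. The backbone retains the pBR322 bom region and the rop gene, whose product holds copy number down, which is consistent with the catalogue listing the plasmid as low copy. Selection is by ampicillin through the bla β-lactamase gene driven by its own promoter.

The payload, assembled by Gibson cloning, sits between a T7 promoter with the strong phage T7 gene 10 ribosome binding site and a T7 terminator. It consists of the E. coli letA (yebS) and letB (yebT) coding sequences in their native tandem arrangement. The annotated reading frames overlap slightly, as is common for translationally coupled operon genes. LetA carries the C233A substitution, while LetB appears to be unmodified. Both proteins are annotated as components of a transport pathway that contributes to membrane integrity, and LetB is proposed to span the periplasm and carry substrates between the membranes. No epitope or purification tags are recorded. The short "SET1" fragment annotated just upstream of the terminator is probably residual vector sequence derived from T7 gene 10, not a functional fusion.

The stated use is to supply LetA(C233A) together with LetB in complementation assays, to test whether this cysteine is needed for LetA function. The record does not specify the host strain used for those assays or the phenotype that was scored.
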