Features (pLannotate 1.2.2; 12 found; start..end, strand, type, name):
      7..111     +  promoter       AmpR promoter: bla
    112..972     +  CDS            AmpR: β-lactamase; bla; confers resistance to ampicillin, carbenicillin, and related antibiotics
   1143..1731    +  rep_origin     ori: high-copy-number ColE1/pMB1/pBR322/pUC origin of replication
   1917..2056    -  misc_feature   bom: basis of mobility region from pBR322
   2158..2349    -  CDS            rop: Rop protein, which maintains plasmids at low copy number; rop
   2366..2746    +  CDS            YPB1_ECOLX: Protein predicted: Swiss-Prot protein existence level 4. From Escherichia coli.
   2858..2876    +  promoter       T7 promoter: promoter for bacteriophage T7 RNA polymerase
   2908..2930    +  RBS            RBS: efficient ribosome binding site from bacteriophage T7 gene 10 (Olins and Rangwala, 1989)
   2938..4218    +  CDS            yebS: YEBS_ECOLI - Experimental evidence at protein level: Swiss-Prot protein existence level 1. Component of a transport pathway that contributes to membrane integrity. From Escherichia coli (strain K12).
   4190..6820    +  CDS            yebT: YEBT_ECOLI - Experimental evidence at protein level: Swiss-Prot protein existence level 1. Component of a transport pathway that contributes to membrane integrity (PubMed:27795327). May directly span the intermembrane space, facilitating the transport of substrates across the periplasm (Probable). From Escherichia coli (strain K12).
   6845..6894    +  CDS            SET1 (fragment): solubility-enhancement tag derived from T7 phage gene 10B
   6902..6949    +  terminator     T7 terminator: transcription terminator for bacteriophage T7 RNA polymerase
>Addgene plasmid #232489 | pBEL2421 | addgene full sequence | sequence record 464799 | Addgene NGS Result
AATGTGCGCGGAACCCCTATTTGTTTATTTTTCTAAATACATTCAAATATGTATCCGCTCATGAGACAAT
AACCCTGATAAATGCTTCAATAATATTGAAAAAGGAAGAGTATGAGTATTCAACATTTCCGTGTCGCCCT
TATTCCCTTTTTTGCGGCATTTTGCCTTCCTGTTTTTGCTCACCCAGAAACGCTGGTGAAAGTAAAAGAT
GCTGAAGATCAGTTGGGTGCACGAGTGGGTTACATCGAACTGGATCTCAACAGCGGTAAGATCCTTGAGA
GTTTTCGCCCCGAAGAACGTTTTCCAATGATGAGCACTTTTAAAGTTCTGCTATGTGGCGCGGTATTATC
CCGTGTTGACGCCGGGCAAGAGCAACTCGGTCGCCGCATACACTATTCTCAGAATGACTTGGTTGAGTAC
TCACCAGTCACAGAAAAGCATCTTACGGATGGCATGACAGTAAGAGAATTATGCAGTGCTGCCATAACCA
TGAGTGATAACACTGCGGCCAACTTACTTCTGACAACGATCGGAGGACCGAAGGAGCTAACCGCTTTTTT
GCACAACATGGGGGATCATGTAACTCGCCTTGATCGTTGGGAACCGGAGCTGAATGAAGCCATACCAAAC
GACGAGCGTGACACCACGATGCCTGCAGCAATGGCAACAACGTTGCGCAAACTATTAACTGGCGAACTAC
TTACTCTAGCTTCCCGGCAACAATTAATAGACTGGATGGAGGCGGATAAAGTTGCAGGACCACTTCTGCG
CTCGGCCCTTCCGGCTGGCTGGTTTATTGCTGATAAATCTGGAGCCGGTGAGCGTGGGTCTCGCGGTATC
ATTGCAGCACTGGGGCCAGATGGTAAGCCCTCCCGTATCGTAGTTATCTACACGACGGGGAGTCAGGCAA
CTATGGATGAACGAAATAGACAGATCGCTGAGATAGGTGCCTCACTGATTAAGCATTGGTAACTGTCAGA
CCAAGTTTACTCATATATACTTTAGATTGATTTAAAACTTCATTTTTAATTTAAAAGGATCTAGGTGAAG
ATCCTTTTTGATAATCTCATGACCAAAATCCCTTAACGTGAGTTTTCGTTCCACTGAGCGTCAGACCCCG
TAGAAAAGATCAAAGGATCTTCTTGAGATCCTTTTTTTCTGCGCGTAATCTGCTGCTTGCAAACAAAAAA
ACCACCGCTACCAGCGGTGGTTTGTTTGCCGGATCAAGAGCTACCAACTCTTTTTCCGAAGGTAACTGGC
TTCAGCAGAGCGCAGATACCAAATACTGTCCTTCTAGTGTAGCCGTAGTTAGGCCACCACTTCAAGAACT
CTGTAGCACCGCCTACATACCTCGCTCTGCTAATCCTGTTACCAGTGGCTGCTGCCAGTGGCGATAAGTC
GTGTCTTACCGGGTTGGACTCAAGACGATAGTTACCGGATAAGGCGCAGCGGTCGGGCTGAACGGGGGGT
TCGTGCACACAGCCCAGCTTGGAGCGAACGACCTACACCGAACTGAGATACCTACAGCGTGAGCTATGAG
AAAGCGCCACGCTTCCCGAAGGGAGAAAGGCGGACAGGTATCCGGTAAGCGGCAGGGTCGGAACAGGAGA
GCGCACGAGGGAGCTTCCAGGGGGAAACGCCTGGTATCTTTATAGTCCTGTCGGGTTTCGCCACCTCTGA
CTTGAGCGTCGATTTTTGTGATGCTCGTCAGGGGGGCGGAGCCTATGGAAAAACGCCAGCAACGCGGCCT
TTTTACGGTTCCTGGCCTTTTGCTGGCCTTTTGCTCACATGTTCTTTCCTGCGTTATCCCCTGATTCTGT
GGATAACCGTATTACCGCCTTTGAGTGAGCTGATACCGCTCGCCGCAGCCGAACGACCGAGCGCAGCGAG
TCAGTGAGCGAGGAAGCGGAAGAGCGCCTGATGCGGTATTTTCTCCTTACGCATCTGTGCGGTATTTCAC
ACCGCAATGGTGCACTCTCAGTACAATCTGCTCTGATGCCGCATAGTTAAGCCAGTATACACTCCGCTAT
CGCTACGTGACTGGGTCATGGCTGCGCCCCGACACCCGCCAACACCCGCTGACGCGCCCTGACGGGCTTG
TCTGCTCCCGGCATCCGCTTACAGACAAGCTGTGACCGTCTCCGGGAGCTGCATGTGTCAGAGGTTTTCA
CCGTCATCACCGAAACGCGCGAGGCAGCTGCGGTAAAGCTCATCAGCGTGGTCGTGAAGCGATTCACAGA
TGTCTGCCTGTTCATCCGCGTCCAGCTCGTTGAGTTTCTCCAGAAGCGTTAATGTCTGGCTTCTGATAAA
GCGGGCCATGTTAAGGGCGGTTTTTTCCTGTTTGGTCACTGATGCCTCCGTGTAAGGGGGATTTCTGTTC
ATGGGGGTAATGATACCGATGAAACGAGAGAGGATGCTCACGATACGGGTTACTGATGATGAACATGCCC
GGTTACTGGAACGTTGTGAGGGTAAACAACTGGCGGTATGGATGCGGCGGGACCAGAGAAAAATCACTCA
GGGTCAATGCCAGCGCTTCGTTAATACAGATGTAGGTGTTCCACAGGGTAGCCAGCAGCATCCTGCGATG
CAGATCCGGAACATAATGGTGCAGGGCGCTGACTTCCGCGTTTCCAGACTTTACGAAACACGGAAACCGA
AGACCATTCATGTTGTTGCTCAGGTCGCAGACGTTTTGCAGCAGCAGTCGCTTCACGTTCGCTCGCGTAT
CGGTGATTCATTCTGCTAACCAGTAAGGCAACCCCGCCAGCCTAGCCGGGTCCTCAACGACAGGAGCACG
ATCATGCGCACCCGTGGCCAGGACCCAACGCTGCCCGAGATCTCGATCCCGCGAAATTAATACGACTCAC
TATAGGGAGACCACAACGGTTTCCCTCTAGAAATAATTTTGTTTAACTTTAAGAAGGAGATATACATATG
GCTCTTAACACACCACAAATTACGCCGACAAAAAAGATAACAGTGAGGGCAATCGGCGAGGAACTGCCGC
GTGGTGATTACCAACGTTGCCCGCAATGTGACATGCTGTTTAGCCTGCCCGAGATAAATTCTCATCAAAG
TGCCTATTGTCCGCGCTGTCAGGCAAAAATTCGTGACGGGCGCGACTGGTCGCTAACGCGCCTGGCGGCA
ATGGCCTTCACCATGCTGTTGCTTATGCCGTTTGCCTGGGGCGAACCGCTGTTGCATATCTGGCTGTTAG
GCATTCGTATTGACGCCAACGTTATGCAAGGCATCTGGCAAATGACCAAACAGGGCGATGCGATAACGGG
GTCGATGGTCTTTTTCTGCGTTATTGGTGCCCCGCTCATTCTGGTGACCTCCATAGCTTATTTATGGTTT
GGTAACCGACTGGGAATGAATTTACGTCCGGTACTGCTGATGCTTGAGCGACTTAAAGAGTGGGTAATGC
TCGATATCTACCTGGTCGGCATTGGCGTTGCTTCTATAAAGGTACAGGATTATGCCCATATCCAGGCTGG
TGTCGGCTTGTTCTCTTTTGTGGCGTTGGTGATTTTAACGACGGTGACGTTGTCACATCTTAATGTCGAA
GAACTGTGGGAGCGATTTTATCCGCAGCGCCCCGCTACGCGTAGGGACGAGAAACTTCGTGTCGCTCTTG
GGTGCCATTTTACCGGCTATCCAGATCAGCGTGGTCGCTGCCCGCGTTGCCATATCCCGCTACGCCTGCG
TCGCCGTCATAGTCTGCAAAAATGCTGGGCGGCGCTGTTAGCGTCAATCGTTTTATTGTTACCTGCCAAC
CTGTTGCCTATTTCTATCATTTATCTGAACGGAGGACGGCAGGAAGATACAATTCTTTCCGGAATTATGT
CGCTGGCAAGTAGCAACATTGCGGTTGCAGGAATCGTGTTTATCGCCAGTATTCTGGTCCCGTTTACTAA
AGTGATCGTCATGTTCACTTTACTGTTGAGCATTCATTTTAAATGCCAGCAAGGTTTACGCACACGCATT
CTGTTACTGCGGATGGTGACCTGGATTGGTCGCTGGTCGATGCTCGACCTGTTTGTCATATCTTTAACCA
TGTCGCTGATTAATCGCGATCAGATCCTCGCTTTTACTATGGGACCGGCTGCGTTTTATTTCGGCGCAGC
GGTAATTTTGACTATTCTTGCTGTGGAATGGCTGGACAGCCGCTTACTTTGGGATGCACATGAGTCAGGA
AACGCCCGCTTCGACGACTGAAGCGCAGATTAAAAATAAACGCCGTATCTCACCTTTCTGGCTGCTGCCG
TTCATCGCGCTAATGATTGCCAGTTGGCTGATTTGGGACAGTTATCAGGACCGGGGTAATACCGTCACCA
TCGACTTTATGTCGGCGGATGGTATTGTTCCAGGCCGTACGCCTGTTCGTTATCAGGGCGTTGAAGTCGG
AACAGTGCAGGACATCAGCCTCAGCGACGATCTTCGTAAGATTGAAGTCAAGGTCAGCATCAAGTCCGAT
ATGAAAGATGCGCTGCGCGAAGAGACTCAGTTCTGGCTGGTGACGCCAAAAGCATCGTTGGCAGGTGTCT
CCGGGCTGGACGCCCTCGTCGGTGGGAACTATATCGGCATGATGCCCGGGAAAGGTAAAGAGCAGGATCA
CTTTGTCGCACTCGATACCCAACCGAAATATCGGCTGGACAATGGCGATCTGATGATCCACCTGCAAGCC
CCCGATCTCGGTTCGCTGAACAGCGGTTCATTGGTCTATTTCCGCAAGATCCCGGTGGGAAAAGTCTACG
ACTATGCCATCAATCCCAACAAGCAAGGCGTGGTGATTGATGTCCTGATCGAGCGGCGTTTTACCGATCT
GGTGAAAAAAGGTAGCCGTTTCTGGAACGTTTCCGGCGTTGATGCCAACGTCAGTATCAGTGGCGCGAAG
GTGAAACTGGAAAGCTTGGCGGCACTGGTTAACGGTGCGATTGCCTTCGATTCACCAGAAGAGTCGAAAC
CTGCCGAGGCGGAAGATACCTTTGGTCTGTATGAAGATCTGGCCCACAGCCAGCGTGGCGTAATAATAAA
ACTGGAACTGCCGAGTGGGGCCGGATTAACCGCCGACTCGACGCCGTTAATGTATCAGGGGCTGGAAGTC
GGACAGCTGACTAAACTGGATTTAAATCCTGGTGGTAAAGTCACAGGGGAAATGACCGTTGATCCCAGCG
TCGTTACCCTGCTTCGTGAAAATACCCGCATCGAATTACGCAACCCGAAATTATCCCTTAGCGATGCTAA
TCTCAGCGCCCTGCTGACCGGCAAAACCTTCGAGCTGGTGCCCGGCGATGGCGAGCCACGCAAAGAATTC
GTTGTTGTGCCAGGCGAAAAAGCACTGCTGCATGAACCTGATGTTCTGACGCTGACCCTGACCGCGCCGG
AAAGTTACGGTATTGATGCGGGTCAGCCGCTCATTCTTCACGGCGTGCAGGTAGGCCAGGTTATCGATCG
TAAACTCACCAGCAAAGGCGTCACCTTTACCGTCGCCATCGAGCCTCAGCATCGCGAACTGGTAAAAGGC
GATAGCAAATTTGTCGTCAACAGCCGTGTCGATGTGAAGGTGGGGCTGGATGGCGTTGAGTTTCTCGGTG
CCAGCGCCTCAGAATGGATCAATGGCGGGATCCGTATTCTGCCGGGCGATAAAGGTGAGATGAAAGCCAG
CTATCCACTGTATGCCAATTTGGAAAAAGCGCTGGAGAACAGCCTTAGCGATTTACCCACCACAACCGTG
AGTTTGAGTGCAGAGACGCTGCCGGATGTGCAGGCAGGATCGGTAGTGCTGTACCGTAAATTTGAAGTTG
GTGAAGTGATTACCGTGCGTCCGCGAGCTAACGCGTTTGACATCGATCTGCATATTAAGCCGGAGTATCG
CAACCTTCTGACCAGCAATAGCGTGTTCTGGGCAGAAGGCGGGGCGAAAGTTCAGCTGAATGGTAGTGGT
CTGACCGTACAGGCATCCCCGCTCTCCAGAGCTCTAAAGGGAGCCATTAGCTTCGACAACCTCAGCGGTG
CCAGCGCCAGTCAGCGTAAAGGCGATAAGCGTATTCTGTATGCTTCCGAAACAGCGGCCCGTGCGGTTGG
CGGGCAGATTACGCTTCACGCTTTCGATGCCGGAAAACTGGCGGTCGGGATGCCAATTCGCTATCTCGGT
ATTGACATCGGGCAAATCCAGACGCTGGATCTGATTACCGCACGCAATGAAGTACAGGCAAAGGCGGTAC
TTTACCCGGAATATGTCCAGACCTTTGCTCGCGGTGGTACGCGCTTCTCAGTGGTCACACCGCAAATTTC
GGCAGCTGGCGTTGAGCATCTTGATACTATCCTCCAGCCGTATATCAACGTCGAACCAGGCCGGGGCAAT
CCTCGCCGCGACTTTGAATTACAAGAGGCCACCATTACTGATTCGCGGTACCTGGATGGCTTAAGCATTA
TTGTTGAAGCGCCGGAAGCCGGTTCGTTAGGCATCGGTACGCCTGTGCTGTTCCGTGGTCTGGAAGTCGG
TACGGTTACAGGAATGACGCTGGGGACATTGTCAGATCGCGTGATGATTGCGATGCGCATCAGTAAACGC
TATCAACACCTGGTGCGTAACAATTCCGTCTTCTGGTTGGCATCGGGTTACAGTCTGGACTTTGGTCTGA
CGGGCGGCGTAGTGAAAACCGGCACCTTTAACCAGTTTATCCGTGGCGGCATCGCCTTCGCCACGCCTCC
GGGTACGCCACTGGCACCGAAAGCCCAGGAAGGCAAACACTTCCTGTTGCAGGAAAGTGAACCGAAAGAG
TGGCGTGAATGGGGAACTGCGCTTCCCAAATAATGCCCACCTCGAGCAGATCCGGCTGCTAACAAAGCCC
GAAAGGAAGCTGAGTTGGCTGCTGCCACCGCTGAGCAATAACTAGCATAACCCCTTGGGGCCTCTAAACG
GGTCTTGAGGGGTTTTTTGCTGAAAGGAGGAACTATATCCGGATAATTCTTGAAGACGAAAGGGCCTCGT
GATACGCCTATTTTTATAGGTTAATGTCATGATAATAATGGTTTCTTAGACGTCAGGTGGCACTTTTCGG
GGA
